Addgene plasmid #23519: pDONR223-TPR
Depositing lab: William Hahn & David Root. Depositing organization: Dana-Farber Cancer Institute. Publication: COT drives resistance to RAF inhibition through MAP kinase pathway reactivation. Johannessen CM, Boehm JS, Kim SY, Thomas SR, Wardwell L, Johnson LA, Emery CM, Stransky N, Cogdill AP, Barretina J, Caponigro G, Hieronymus H, Murray RR, Salehi-Ashtiani K, Hill DE, Vidal M, Zhao JJ, Yang X, Alkan O, Kim S, Harris JL, Wilson CJ, Myer VE, Finan PM, Root DE, Roberts TM, Golub T, Flaherty KT, Dummer R, Weber BL, Sellers WR, Schlegel R, Wargo JA, Hahn WC, Garraway LA. Nature. 2010 Dec 16;468(7326):968-72. doi: 10.1038/nature09627 PubMed 21107320.
Backbone
  Vector backbone: pDONR223
  Backbone manufacturer: Invitrogen
  Backbone size w/o insert (bp): 5005
  Vector type: Gateway Donor vector
Growth in bacteria
  Bacterial resistance: Spectinomycin, 50 μg/mL
  Growth temperature: 37°C
  Growth strain: DH5alpha
  Copy number: High Copy
Gene/Insert
  Gene/Insert name: TPR (alt name: translocated promoter region (to activated MET oncogene);TPR)
  Species: H. sapiens (human)
  Insert size (bp): 1300
  Entrez Gene: TPR (a.k.a. MRT79)
  Cloning method: Gateway Cloning
  Sequencing primers: 5′ M13pUC-fwd; 3′ M13rev
Terms and licenses: Academic/Nonprofit Terms; Industry Terms: Not Available to Industry
Depositor comments: The ORF has no Stop codon. This design enables easy recombination into a destination vector to add an epitope tag of choice and Stop codon to the ORF. Do NOT use this plasmid directly for transfections. A set of 4 custom lentiviral vectors is available ( pLX301 (http://www.addgene.org/25895/) , pLX302 (http://www.addgene.org/25896/) , pLX303 (http://www.addgene.org/25897/) , pLX304 (http://www.addgene.org/25890/) ) to be used to express these ORFs in mammalian cells. These plasmids are not included in the kit and must be ordered separately.
How to cite: pDONR223-TPR was a gift from William Hahn & David Root (Addgene plasmid # 23519 ; http://n2t.net/addgene:23519 ; RRID:Addgene_23519)
