[The description below was written by a language model from this plasmid's Addgene catalogue record and the feature table of its GenBank file.]
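Description:
pDONR223-TPR is a Gateway entry clone built on the Invitrogen pDONR223 donor backbone (about 5 kb without insert) and carrying a human TPR (translocated promoter region, to activated MET oncogene) open reading frame. It is maintained in E. coli as a high-copy plasmid under spectinomycin selection. The insert is recorded as roughly 1.3 kb and was introduced by Gateway recombination. The record does not say whether this is the full-length coding sequence or a partial or isoform-specific clone. The catalogue entry names no promoter for expressing the ORF, in keeping with a donor/entry vector meant for storing and transferring the insert rather than expressing it.

The ORF was deliberately cloned without a stop codon, so recombination into a destination vector can fuse a C-terminal epitope tag of choice, with the stop codon supplied by that vector. The depositors state that the plasmid should not be transfected directly. They point instead to a separately available set of four lentiviral destination vectors (the pLX30x series) for expressing these ORFs in mammalian cells. The clone belongs to an ORF collection used for expression screening, associated with a study of resistance to RAF inhibition through reactivation of the MAP kinase pathway.

The sequence record held for this plasmid is only a 590 bp partial read, not the whole construct. It annotates a Gateway recombination site, labelled attB1, immediately followed by a Kozak consensus for strong translation initiation, which corresponds to the 5′ junction of the insert. The rest of the ORF, the downstream recombination site, the replication origin and the spectinomycin resistance gene are not covered by that feature table.
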