LOCUS       Exported 590 bp ds-DNA linear SYN 12-JUN-2021
DEFINITION  synthetic linear DNA
ACCESSION   .
VERSION     .
KEYWORDS    pDONR223-TPR
SOURCE      synthetic DNA construct
  ORGANISM  synthetic DNA construct
REFERENCE   1 (bases 1 to 590)
  AUTHORS   Johannessen CM, Boehm JS, Kim SY, Thomas SR, Wardwell L, Johnson LA,
            Emery CM, Stransky N, Cogdill AP, Barretina J, Caponigro G,
            Hieronymus H, Murray RR, Salehi-Ashtiani K, Hill DE, Vidal M, Zhao
            JJ, Yang X, Alkan O, Kim S, Harris JL, Wilson CJ, Myer VE, Finan PM,
            Root DE, Roberts TM, Golub T, Flaherty KT, Dummer R, Weber BL,
            Sellers WR, Schlegel R, Wargo JA, Hahn WC, Garraway LA
  TITLE     COT drives resistance to RAF inhibition through MAP kinase pathway
            reactivation.
  JOURNAL   Nature. 2010 Nov 24. ():.
  PUBMED    21107320
REFERENCE   2 (bases 1 to 590)
  AUTHORS   .
  TITLE     Direct Submission
  JOURNAL   Exported Jun 12, 2021 from SnapGene Server 1.1.58
            http://www.snapgene.com
FEATURES             Location/Qualifiers
     source          1..590
                     /organism="synthetic DNA construct"
                     /mol_type="other DNA"
     protein_bind    73..97
                     /gene="mutant version of attB"
                     /label=attB1
                     /bound_moiety="BP Clonase(TM)"
                     /note="recombination site for the Gateway(R) BP reaction"
     regulatory      98..107
                     /regulatory_class="other"
                     /note="vertebrate consensus sequence for strong initiation
                     of translation (Kozak, 1987)"
ORIGIN
        1 ataatgattt tattttgact gatagtgacc tgttcgttgc aacaaattga tgagcaatgc
       61 ttttttataa tgccaacttt gtacaaaaaa gttggcacca tggcggcggt gttgcagcaa
      121 gtcctggagc gcacggagct gaacaagctg cccaagtctg tccagaacaa acttgaaaag
      181 ttccttgctg atcagcaatc cgagatcgat ggcctgaagg ggcggcatga gaaatttaag
      241 gtggagagcg aacaacagta ttttgaaata gaaaagaggt tgtcccacag tcaggagaga
      301 cttgtgaatg aaacccgaga gtgtcaaagc ttgcggcttg agctagagaa actcaacaat
      361 caactgaagg cactaactga gaaaaacaaa gaacttgaaa ttgctcagga tcgcaatatt
      421 gccattcaga gccaatttac aagaacaaag gaagaattag aagctgagaa aagagactta
      481 attagaacca atgagagact atctcaagaa cttgaatact taacagagga tgttaaacgt
      541 ctgaatgaaa aacttaaaga aagcaataca acaaagggtg aacttcagtt
//
