>Addgene plasmid #23519 | pDONR223-TPR | depositor partial sequence | sequence record 10806 | Author sequence, M13pUC-fwd
GATGATTTATTTTGACTGATAGTGACCTGTTCGTTGCAACAAATTGATGAGCAATGCTTTTTTATAATGC
CAACTTTGTACAAAAAAGTTGGCACCATGGCGGCGGTGTTGCAGCAAGTCCTGGAGCGCACGGAGCTGAA
CAAGCTGCCCAAGTCTGTCCAGAACAAACTTGAAAAGTTCCTTGCTGATCAGCAATCCGAGATCGATGGC
CTGAAGGGGCGGCATGAGAAATTTAAGGTGGAGAGCGAACAACAGTATTTTGAAATAGAAAAGAGGTTGT
CCCACAGTCAGGAGAGACTTGTGAATGAAACCCGAGAGTGTCAAAGCTTGCGGCTTGAGCTAGAGAAACT
CAACAATCAACTGAAGGCACTAACTGAGAAAAACAAAGAACTTGAAATTGCTCAGGATCGCAATATTGCC
ATTCAGAGCCAATTTACAAGAACAAAGGAAGAATTAGAAGCTGAGAAAAGAGACTTAATTAGAACCAATG
AGAGACTATCTCAAGAACTTGAATACTTAACAGAGGATGTTAAACGTCTGAATGAAAAACTTAAAGAAAG
CAATACAACAAAGGGTGAACTTCAGTTAAAATTGGATGAACTTCAAGCTTCTGATGTTTCTGTTAAGTAT
CGAGAAAAACGCTTGGAGCAAGAAAAGGAATTGCTACATAGTCAGAATACATGGCTGAATACAGAGTTGA
AAACCAAAACTGATGAACTTCTGGCTCTTGGAAGAGAAAAAGGAATGAGATTCTAGAGCTTAAATGTAAT
CTTGAAAATAAAAAAGAAGAGGTTTCTAGACTGGAAGAACAAATGAATGGCTTTA
