>Addgene plasmid #23519 | pDONR223-TPR | addgene partial sequence | sequence record 29290 | 23519 with M13rev
GCTGGATGGCAAATAATGATTTTATTTTGACTGATAGTGACCTGTTCGTTGCAACAAATTGATAAGCAAT
GCTTTCTTATAATGCCAACTTTGTACAAGAAAGTTGGCAAATTAATATTTCCTCTGTTTATTCCTCCTCT
CCCTCCCATTGCATGGCTCACACCTCTCTGTCTGTTAAACTGACGACCACGGACACCTTGTCTCAATGTT
GTCTGAAGTCTTACTCGTCTGAAAGGCTTTGGTTGACTACTACTAGTATCTACAGATGAGCTAGAAGGAG
GATCCTGGCTGGTGGAGGGGAGATCTGACTCATCAGATGCTTGAACCGGCTCTTCTTCCTGCTGGCTATC
AATTTCTAGGCCTGCTTCTGAACTAATACCTTCAGATTCTGCCTCCACAAATACTTCAGACAATATGGCT
CCTTTACGTTTTGTGGCAGAAAGAAGGTCATTTGCATTCTCTAATTCCTTCTCCAATCTCCCTATTTTCT
CAAGCATTTCTTTTTCCATTTGATCTTTGGATTGCTCCACCTCTAGAAGATGATCTTGTATTGCTTTGTT
GGCTTCACCAGCTTCTTTCAAAAGTTTGTGTAGTTCCTCTACTGCCCGGGTTAGTTCATTGCTCTTTGCT
TCTGAGTCATCAGCGGCACTCTTGTACAAATTAGAAAGTTTTATGTGGGCATTTAATTCATTGTGGAATT
TCTCTTCCATACTGGCCTGTTGTTCCTTGGCCTCTTTTAATTTGGTCAACAGATCCTCCACATGCTTTTG
AAGATGTTCATTTGATGT
