>Addgene plasmid #23519 | pDONR223-TPR | depositor partial sequence | sequence record 47043 | Author sequence, M13-rev
CCTCATAGCTGGATGGCAATAATGATTTTATTTTGACTGATAGTGACCTGTTCGTTGCAACAAATTGATA
AGCAATGCTTTCTTATAATGCCAACTTTGTACAAGAAAGTTGGCAAATTAATATTTCCTCTGTTTATTCC
TCCTCTCCCTCCCATTGCATGGCTCACACCTCTCTGTCTGTTAAACTGACGACCACGGACACCTTGTCTC
AATGTTGTCTGAAGTCTTACTCGTCTGAAAGGCTTTGGTTGACTACTACTAGTATCTACAGATGAGCTAG
AAGGAGGATCCTGGCTGGTGGAGGGGAGATCTGACTCATCAGATGCTTGAACCGGCTCTTCTTCCTGCTG
GCTATCAATTTCTAGGCCTGCTTCTGAACTAATACCTTCAGATTCTGCCTCCACAAATACTTCAGACAAT
ATGGCTCCTTTACGTTTTGTGGCAGAAAGAAGGTCATTTGCATTCTCTAATTCCTTCTCCAATCTCCCTA
TTTTCTCAAGCATTTCTTTTTCCATTTGATCTTTGGATTGCTCCACCTCTAGAAGATGATCTTGTATTGC
TTTGTTGGCTTCACCAGCTTCTTTCAAAAGTTTGTGTAGTTCCTCTACTGCCCGGGTTAGTTCATTGCTC
TTTGCTTCTGAGTCATCAGCGGCACTCTTGTACAAATTAGAAAGTTTTATGTGGGCATTTAATTCATTGT
GGAATTTCTCTTCCATACTGGCCTGTTGTTCCTTGGCCTCTTTTAATTTGGTCAACAGATCCTCCACATG
C
